Addgene plasmid #117003: pFS_0391_pET30-RT-CRISPR_Eubacterium_saburreum_DSM_3986_ARRAY_2
Purpose: Expresses EsRT-Cas1-Cas2 under pT7lac promoter, encodes EsCRISPR array 2, compatible with SENECA acquisition readout
Depositing lab: Randall Platt. Depositing organization: ETH Zurich (Swiss Federal Institute of Technology). Publication: Transcriptional recording by CRISPR spacer acquisition from RNA. Schmidt F, Cherepkova MY, Platt RJ. Nature. 2018 Oct;562(7727):380-385. doi: 10.1038/s41586-018-0569-1. Epub 2018 Oct 3. PubMed 30283135.
Backbone
  Vector backbone: pET30b+
  Backbone manufacturer: Novagen
  Vector type: Bacterial Expression
Growth in bacteria
  Bacterial resistance: Kanamycin, 50 μg/mL
  Growth temperature: 37°C
  Growth strain: Stbl3
  Copy number: Low Copy
Gene/Insert
  Gene/Insert name: Eubacterium saburreum RT-Cas1-Cas2
  Species: Synthetic
  Promoter: T7
  Cloning method: Restriction Enzyme; 5′ cloning site Unknown (unknown if destroyed); 3′ cloning site Unknown (unknown if destroyed)
  Sequencing primers: 5′ T7; 3′ T7-term
Terms and licenses: Academic/Nonprofit Terms; Industry Terms: Not Available to Industry
Depositor comments: Please see the annotated GenBank file and the additional image file for the location of specific features in the sequence of this plasmid.
How to cite: pFS_0391_pET30-RT-CRISPR_Eubacterium_saburreum_DSM_3986_ARRAY_2 was a gift from Randall Platt (Addgene plasmid # 117003 ; http://n2t.net/addgene:117003 ; RRID:Addgene_117003)
