[The description below was written by a language model from this plasmid's Addgene catalogue record and pLannotate feature annotations shown in this document.]
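Description:
pFS_0391_pET30-RT-CRISPR_Eubacterium_saburreum_DSM_3986_ARRAY_2 is a 7,269 nt bacterial expression plasmid built on the Novagen pET30b+ backbone. It replicates in E. coli from a ColE1/pBR322-type origin accompanied by the bom site and the rop gene, which keeps copy number low, as catalogued. Selection is by kanamycin through the aph(3')-Ia KanR gene. The short M13 ori, AmpR promoter and tetracycline-resistance hits in the automated annotation are fragments, most likely backbone remnants rather than functional elements.

The payload is a synthetic cassette encoding the CRISPR adaptation machinery of Eubacterium saburreum: a reverse transcriptase-Cas1 fusion (EsRT-Cas1) together with Cas2. It is driven by a T7 promoter fused to a lac operator (T7lac), followed by a T7 gene 10 ribosome binding site and closed by the T7 terminator. The plasmid-borne lacI gene supplies repressor, so expression requires a host providing T7 RNA polymerase and is inducible with IPTG. The feature table leaves the region between the first RBS and the terminator largely unannotated, so the coding sequences and the array are not individually mapped. A second partial RBS hit near position 6,840 may mark a downstream open reading frame, but the record does not confirm this. The depositor points to an annotated GenBank file for exact locations.

The plasmid also carries the second E. saburreum CRISPR array, which serves as the substrate for integration of new spacers. According to the record, it is compatible with the SENECA acquisition readout. It was made for work on transcriptional recording, in which RT-Cas1-Cas2 captures spacers from RNA into the array.
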