Features (pLannotate 1.2.2; 18 found; start..end, strand, type, name):
    198..311     +  rep_origin     M13 ori (fragment): M13 bacteriophage origin of replication; arrow indicates direction of (+) strand synthesis
    337..394     +  promoter       AmpR promoter (fragment): bla
    403..1218    -  CDS            KanR: aminoglycoside phosphotransferase; aph(3')-Ia; confers resistance to kanamycin in bacteria or G418 (Geneticin®) in eukaryotes
   1340..1928    +  rep_origin     ori: high-copy-number ColE1/pMB1/pBR322/pUC origin of replication
   2114..2253    -  misc_feature   bom: basis of mobility region from pBR322
   2355..2546    -  CDS            rop: Rop protein, which maintains plasmids at low copy number; rop
   2563..2943    +  CDS            YPB1_ECOLX: Protein predicted: Swiss-Prot protein existence level 4. From Escherichia coli.
   3015..3306    -  CDS            TcR (fragment): tetracycline efflux protein; tet; confers resistance to tetracycline
   3321..3342    -  protein_bind   CAP binding site: CAP binding activates transcription in the presence of cAMP. E. coli catabolite activator protein
   3355..4437    -  CDS            lacI: lac repressor; lacI; The lac repressor binds to the lac operator to inhibit transcription in E. coli. This inhibition can be relieved by adding lactose or isopropyl-β-D-thiogalactopyranoside (IPTG).
   4438..4515    -  promoter       lacI promoter: lacI
   4523..4802    -  CDS            TcR (fragment): tetracycline efflux protein; tet; confers resistance to tetracycline
   4828..4846    +  promoter       T7 promoter: promoter for bacteriophage T7 RNA polymerase
   4847..4871    +  protein_bind   lac operator: The lac repressor binds to the lac operator to inhibit transcription in E. coli. This inhibition can be relieved by adding lactose or isopropyl-β-D-thiogalactopyranoside (IPTG). lac repressor encoded by lacI
   4886..4908    +  RBS            RBS: efficient ribosome binding site from bacteriophage T7 gene 10 (Olins and Rangwala, 1989)
   6842..6859    +  RBS            RBS (fragment): efficient ribosome binding site from bacteriophage T7 gene 10 (Olins and Rangwala, 1989)
   7139..7188    +  CDS            SET1 (fragment): solubility-enhancement tag derived from T7 phage gene 10B
   7196..7243    +  terminator     T7 terminator: transcription terminator for bacteriophage T7 RNA polymerase
>Addgene plasmid #117003 | pFS_0391_pET30-RT-CRISPR_Eubacterium_saburreum_DSM_3986_ARRAY_2 | addgene full sequence | sequence record 226993 | Addgene NGS Result
CCAGGTCTGTCACTGATTGTATACAATCAGTGACAGACTTAAAAGCACCATTTTAAGCCATTCTTAAAAA
TAGATTGACAGACTTTTTCACCTGTACTACAATAAATTTAGCACAAAGCGAGGGCTTTCCCATATTACAA
CGGCTTAAATGCAGTTGTAAGTACCTTACCTATAAGGAATGGAAACGTCCCGCGGCCGCTATTCTTTTGA
TTTATAAGGGATTTTGCCGATTTCGGCCTATTGGTTAAAAAATGAGCTGATTTAACAAAAATTTAACGCG
AATTTTAACAAAATATTAACGCTTACAATTTAGGTGGCACTTTTCGGGGAAATGTGCGCGGAACCCCTAT
TTGTTTATTTTTCTAAATACATTCAAATATGTATCCGCTCATGAATTAATTCTTAGAAAAACTCATCGAG
CATCAAATGAAACTGCAATTTATTCATATCAGGATTATCAATACCATATTTTTGAAAAAGCCGTTTCTGT
AATGAAGGAGAAAACTCACCGAGGCAGTTCCATAGGATGGCAAGATCCTGGTATCGGTCTGCGATTCCGA
CTCGTCCAACATCAATACAACCTATTAATTTCCCCTCGTCAAAAATAAGGTTATCAAGTGAGAAATCACC
ATGAGTGACGACTGAATCCGGTGAGAATGGCAAAAGTTTATGCATTTCTTTCCAGACTTGTTCAACAGGC
CAGCCATTACGCTCGTCATCAAAATCACTCGCATCAACCAAACCGTTATTCATTCGTGATTGCGCCTGAG
CGAGACGAAATACGCGATCGCTGTTAAAAGGACAATTACAAACAGGAATCGAATGCAACCGGCGCAGGAA
CACTGCCAGCGCATCAACAATATTTTCACCTGAATCAGGATATTCTTCTAATACCTGGAATGCTGTTTTC
CCGGGGATCGCAGTGGTGAGTAACCATGCATCATCAGGAGTACGGATAAAATGCTTGATGGTCGGAAGAG
GCATAAATTCCGTCAGCCAGTTTAGTCTGACCATCTCATCTGTAACATCATTGGCAACGCTACCTTTGCC
ATGTTTCAGAAACAACTCTGGCGCATCGGGCTTCCCATACAATCGATAGATTGTCGCACCTGATTGCCCG
ACATTATCGCGAGCCCATTTATACCCATATAAATCAGCATCCATGTTGGAATTTAATCGCGGCCTAGAGC
AAGACGTTTCCCGTTGAATATGGCTCATAACACCCCTTGTATTACTGTTTATGTAAGCAGACAGTTTTAT
TGTTCATGACCAAAATCCCTTAACGTGAGTTTTCGTTCCACTGAGCGTCAGACCCCGTAGAAAAGATCAA
AGGATCTTCTTGAGATCCTTTTTTTCTGCGCGTAATCTGCTGCTTGCAAACAAAAAAACCACCGCTACCA
GCGGTGGTTTGTTTGCCGGATCAAGAGCTACCAACTCTTTTTCCGAAGGTAACTGGCTTCAGCAGAGCGC
AGATACCAAATACTGTCCTTCTAGTGTAGCCGTAGTTAGGCCACCACTTCAAGAACTCTGTAGCACCGCC
TACATACCTCGCTCTGCTAATCCTGTTACCAGTGGCTGCTGCCAGTGGCGATAAGTCGTGTCTTACCGGG
TTGGACTCAAGACGATAGTTACCGGATAAGGCGCAGCGGTCGGGCTGAACGGGGGGTTCGTGCACACAGC
CCAGCTTGGAGCGAACGACCTACACCGAACTGAGATACCTACAGCGTGAGCTATGAGAAAGCGCCACGCT
TCCCGAAGGGAGAAAGGCGGACAGGTATCCGGTAAGCGGCAGGGTCGGAACAGGAGAGCGCACGAGGGAG
CTTCCAGGGGGAAACGCCTGGTATCTTTATAGTCCTGTCGGGTTTCGCCACCTCTGACTTGAGCGTCGAT
TTTTGTGATGCTCGTCAGGGGGGCGGAGCCTATGGAAAAACGCCAGCAACGCGGCCTTTTTACGGTTCCT
GGTCTTTTGCTGGCCTTTTGCTCACATGTTCTTTCCTGCGTTATCCCCTGATTCTGTGGATAACCGTATT
ACCGCCTTTGAGTGAGCTGATACCGCTCGCCGCAGCCGAACGACCGAGCGCAGCGAGTCAGTGAGCGAGG
AAGCGGAAGAGCGCCTGATGCGGTATTTTCTCCTTACGCATCTGTGCGGTATTTCACACCGCAATGGTGC
ACTCTCAGTACAATCTGCTCTGATGCCGCATAGTTAAGCCAGTATACACTCCGCTATCGCTACGTGACTG
GGTCATGGCTGCGCCCCGACACCCGCCAACACCCGCTGACGCGCCCTGACGGGCTTGTCTGCTCCCGGCA
TCCGCTTACAGACAAGCTGTGACCGTCTCCGGGAGCTGCATGTGTCAGAGGTTTTCACCGTCATCACCGA
AACGCGCGAGGCAGCTGCGGTAAAGCTCATCAGCGTGGTCGTGAAGCGATTCACAGATGTCTGCCTGTTC
ATCCGCGTCCAGCTCGTTGAGTTTCTCCAGAAGCGTTAATGTCTGGCTTCTGATAAAGCGGGCCATGTTA
AGGGCGGTTTTTTCCTGTTTGGTCACTGATGCCTCCGTGTAAGGGGGATTTCTGTTCATGGGGGTAATGA
TACCGATGAAACGAGAGAGGATGCTCACGATACGGGTTACTGATGATGAACATGCCCGGTTACTGGAACG
TTGTGAGGGTAAACAACTGGCGGTATGGATGCGGCGGGACCAGAGAAAAATCACTCAGGGTCAATGCCAG
CGCTTCGTTAATACAGATGTAGGTGTTCCACAGGGTAGCCAGCAGCATCCTGCGATGCAGATCCGGAACA
TAATGGTGCAGGGCGCTGACTTCCGCGTTTCCAGACTTTACGAAACACGGAAACCGAAGATCATTCATGT
TGTTGCTCAGGTCGCAGACGTTTTGCAGCAGCAGTCGCTTCACGTTCGCTCGCGTATCGGTGATTCATTC
TGCTAACCAGTAAGGCAACCCCGCCAGCCTAGCCGGGTCCTCAACGACAGGAGCACGATCATGCGCACCC
GTGGGGCCGCCATGCCGGCGATAATGGCCTGCTTCTCGCCGAAACGTTTGGTGGCGGGACCAGTGACGAA
GGCTTGAGCGAGGGCGTGCAAGATTCCGAATACCGCAAGCGACAGGCCGATCATCGTCGCGCTCCAGCGA
AAGCGGTCCTCGCCGAAAATGACCCAGAGCGCTGCCGGCACCTGTCCTACGAGTTGCATGATAAAGAAGA
TAGTCATAAGTGCGGCGACGATAGTCATGCCCCGCGCCCACCGGAAGGAGCTGACTGGGTTGAAGGCTCT
CAAGGGCATCGGTCGAGATCCCGGTGCCTAATGAGTGAGCTAACTTACATTAATTGCGTTGCGCTCACTG
CCCGCTTTCCAGTCGGGAAACCTGTCGTGCCAGCTGCATTAATGAATCGGCCAACGCGCGGGGAGAGGCG
GTTTGCGTATTGGGCGCCAGGGTGGTTTTTCTTTTCACCAGTGAGACGGGCAACAGCTGATTGCCCTTCA
CCGCCTGGCCCTGAGAGAGTTGCAGCAAGCGGTCCACGCTGGTTTGCCCCAGCAGGCGAAAATCCTGTTT
GATGGTGGTTAACGGCGGGATATAACATGAGCTATCTTCGGTATCGTCGTATCCCACTACCGAGATGTCC
GCACCAACGCGCAGCCCGGACTCGGTAATGGCGCGCATTGCGCCCAGCGCCATCTGATCGTTGGCAACCA
GCATCGCAGTGGGAACGATGCCCTCATTCAGCATTTGCATGGTTTGTTGAAAACCGGACATGGCACTCCA
GTCGCCTTCCCGTTCCGCTATCGGCTGAATTTGATTGCGAGTGAGATATTTATGCCAGCCAGCCAGACGC
AGACGCGCCGAGACAGAACTTAATGGGCCCGCTAACAGCGCGATTTGCTGGTGACCCAATGCGACCAGAT
GCTCCACGCCCAGTCGCGTACCATCTTCATGGGAGAAAATAATACTGTTGATGGGTGTCTGGTCAGAGAC
ATCAAGAAATAACGCCGGAACATTAGTGCAGGCAGCTTCCACAGCAATGGCATCCTGGTCATCCAGCGGA
TAGTTAATGATCAGCCCACTGACGCGTTGCGCGAGAAGATTGTGCACCGCCGCTTTACAGGCTTCGACGC
CGCTTCGTTCTACCATCGACACCACCACGCTGGCACCCAGTTGATCGGCGCGAGATTTAATCGCCGCGAC
AATTTGCGACGGCGCGTGCAGGGCCAGACTGGAGGTGGCAACGCCAATCAGCAACGACTGTTTGCCCGCC
AGTTGTTGTGCCACGCGGTTGGGAATGTAATTCAGCTCCGCCATCGCCGCTTCCACTTTTTCCCGCGTTT
TCGCAGAAACGTGGCTGGCCTGGTTCACCACGCGGGAAACGGTCTGATAAGAGACACCGGCATACTCTGC
GACATCGTATAACGTTACTGGTTTCACATTCACCACCCTGAATTGACTCTCTTCCGGGCGCTATCATGCC
ATACCGCGAAAGGTTTTGCGCCATTCGATGGTGTCCGGGATCTCGACGCTCTCCCTTATGCGACTCCTGC
ATTAGGAAGCAGCCCAGTAGTAGGTTGAGGCCGTTGAGCACCGCCGCCGCAAGGAATGGTGCATGCAAGG
AGATGGCGCCCAACAGTCCCCCGGCCACGGGGCCTGCCACCATACCCACGCCGAAACAAGCGCTCATGAG
CCCGAAGTGGCGAGCCCGATCTTCCCCATCGGTGATGTCGGCGATATAGGCGCCAGCAACCGCACCTGTG
GCGCCGGTGATGCCGGCCACGATGCGTCCGGCGTAGAGGATCGAGATCGATCTCGATCCCGCGAAATTAA
TACGACTCACTATAGGGGAATTGTGAGCGGATAACAATTCCCCTCTAGAAATAATTTTGTTTAACTTTAA
GAAGGAGATATACATATGAAGAAACTGACTATGGAAGATATCTTCATATCCGAGCAAATCGAGGAAGCCC
TCGATCACCTGTCTACTAAGAAGGACACATGCGGTATTGACGGTTTGTACTTGTCCGAGCTTAGGGACGA
CTGGAACATCAACGGTGAGAGGTACTTGTCCCTCTTGCGTAAGGGGAAATATAAGCCGGGTATCGTGCAG
ATTTACGAGATTGTTAACTACACCGGGAAGCGTAGATCCATTTCCTCTTTTAATTCCATAGATAGGCTAG
TCCTGAGATGCCTTGCTACAAGTCTGGAGAAGTACTACGACTCGATCTTCTCTAGCTCCTCGTTCGCTTT
CCGACCAGGGCTCGGGGTGGACAAAGCAGTCGCCACGTTCGCCAACAACCTGAACACCGGACTGACCAGG
GTAGCAATCATCGACATCAAACACTACTTCGATTCTATTCCAATCGATCGTTTGGAGATGATACTGAAGC
GAATCATAGACGACAACGTCTTATTGAGTCTATTCCACAACTTACTTTATTGCCGTATCTCTGAGGAGAA
CGTAATCAAGACTAAGTCTAAGGGCATACTCCAGGGATCACCAATATCTCCATTCCTTGGTAACTTGTAC
TTATCTTTACTAGATACACAGCTGGAGTCTATGCACGTATCATTTTGCAGATACTGCGACGACATCGCTA
TGTTCTTCGCTTCTTTCGAGGAAGCTAAGGAAACTTACACTAAGGTCTACGATATCTTGAAGAACGACCT
GGAGATGGACATTAACCCACAGAAGTCAGGGATCTACGAAGGCATCAAGCAGAACTACTTGGGTTATAGT
TTCACTAAGAACAAGAAGGAGCACCAGATCTTAGCTATCAAGAAGAAGAAGGCTCCACCTCAGATTTACC
AGCACTGGTCCACCACCGCAATCCAGAGGGTCGATAGGAATTATCATATCATTAACAACGGTATTCTTAA
CCGTAAGGACTTCACCCTCTTGTTCGAGAACGACAGAGGCAAGAAATATCTCCCTGTTGAAGCCACCGAG
TCCCTAAACGTGTACACAAGTGTAATTTTCTCCTCAGACTTCTTCAAGTACGTAGGCAACAAGAAAATCT
GCGTCAACATCTTTGATAAGTATGGGGAGTTGGCCGGAACTTTCAGTCCACCGGAGTCCCTTCACGGTGG
CCTCACCATGTTAAAACAAGCTGCCATTTACTTGGACGACGAGAAAAGGAAGCTGATCGCCAGGAAATTG
GAAATTGCATCCCTGCATAACATGAGGTCTAATCTGAAGTACTATGAGCGTCACCACTCCTCTGAAAACC
TGAAGGACGGTATTACCTCGTTCTCTGAATACATTACCGCTATGAACGAGGCTACAAACATCGTTATGCT
ATTAACCATTGAGGCACGAGCACGTCAGTTGTATTATTCTCTGTTTCACGAGATCATTTGCGACCCAGCT
TTCGAGTTCACGAAGCGTACCCGTAGGCCACCAAAAGACCCCTTGAATGCCTTAATCTCATTCGGCAACG
TTTTCTTGTATAACAGAATCGCCACGGAAATCCAGAAAACATCGTTGGACATAAGGATCGGGTTCGTTCA
CGCTACAAACAGGCGTAACCAAAGCCTGAACCTAGATATAGCCGACCTATTCAAGCCCCTGATCGTGGAT
AGAGCTATTTTCACCATCATTAACCGACACATGATCCACGCTTCAGAGCACTTCGAGAAAACAGAGGACG
GTGGCATTTACCTCAACAAAGAGGGTAAGCAGATCTTCATTAACGAGTTGGAGAACAAGGTTTATCAGAA
ACAAACAGAGGAGAACAAACCTCGTACCTACGATACTCGTATCCGAGAGGAGATCCACAAGATTTTCCGA
TTAGTTTGTTACGACGAGAAGTATAAGCCATTCAAGTATAACTAACGTACGTTAACTTTAAGAAGGAGAA
CTTAAGATGTTTGTAATCATAACCTACGACGTAAAGGCCAAGAGGGACCCGAAGGTCATGAAAACTATAA
GGAAGTACTTAACCCACGAGCAGAGGTCTGTTTTCGAGGGGCTCATCACGCCCGGTAGATTGAAGCACTT
GAAGGAAGAACTTAAAAGGATTGTGAACGTGTCAGAGGACTGTATCAACATTTACTCCCTGGAAACCCTG
CGTTACAGTAAGAAGGAGTCCATCGGGAAGCAAGTTTACCACGGCAACATCATTTAACTCGAGATCCGGC
TGCTAACAAAGCCCGAAAGGAAGCTGAGTTGGCTGCTGCCACCGCTGAGCAATAACTAGCATAACCCCTT
GGGGCCTCTAAACGGGTCTTGAGGGGTTTTTTGCTGAAAGGAGGAACTATATCCGGATA
